>Addgene plasmid #204834 | pRK5 BMPS C231S-6xHis | addgene full sequence | sequence record 474135 | Addgene NGS Result
AGAGATTTGACTTCAGACCAAAGCCCGACCCGTATTGCCAGGCCAAGTACACATTTTGCCCTACTGGGTC
ACCCATACCCGTCATGGAGGGAGACGATGACATCGAAGTGTTTAGATTGCAAGCCCCCGTGTGGGAGTTC
AAGTACGGTGACCTGCTTGGCCATCTGAAAATCATGCATGACGCAATAGGTTTCCGGTCTACCCTCACAG
GAAAGAATTACACCATGGAGTGGTATGAACTCTTCCAGCTGGGCAATTGCACATTCCCACATCTGAGACC
TGAGATGGATGCACCATTCTGGTGTAACCAGGGCGCTGCCTGCTTCTTCGAAGGGATCGACGACGTGCAT
TGGAAAGAGAATGGCACCCTGGTACAGGTCGCGACAATTAGCGGCAATATGTTTAACCAGATGGCCAAAT
GGGTGAAGCAGGACAACGAGACAGGCATATACTACGAAACATGGAACGTGAAGGCATCACCTGAGAAGGG
CGCTGAAACTTGGTTCGACAGTTATGATAGTAGCAAATTTGTCCTGAGAACTTTTAATAAGCTGGCAGAG
TTCGGAGCCGAATTCAAAAATATTGAAACCAATTACACCAGGATCTTTCTTTATTCCGGCGAGCCCACTT
ACCTGGGCAACGAAACCTCAGTGTTCGGTCCTACCGGGAATAAGACGCTCGGTTTGGCCATCAAACGCTT
CTACTACCCTTTCAAGCCACATTTGCCCACCAAGGAGTTCCTCCTGAGTCTCCTGCAGATTTTTGATGCT
GTGATCGTCCATAAGCAGTTTTACTTGTTTTACAATTTCGAATATTGGTTCCTCCCCATGAAATTCCCTT
TCATCAAGATCACATACGAGGAGATCCCCCTCCCCATTAGGAACAAGACTCTGTCAGGCCTCGGGGGCGG
CGGAAGCCACCATCACCACCATCACTAAGCGGCCGCTAAGTAAGTAAGGATCCCCAGCTTGGCCGCCATG
GCCCAACTTGTTTATTGCAGCTTATAATGGTTACAAATAAAGCAATAGCATCACAAATTTCACAAATAAA
GCATTTTTTTCACTGCATTCTAGTTGTGGTTTGTCCAAACTCATCAATGTATCTTATCATGTCTGGATCG
GGAATTAATTCGGCGCAGCACCATGGCCTGAAATAACCTCTGAAAGAGGAACTTGGTTAGGTACCTTCTG
AGGCGGAAAGAACCAGCTGTGGAATGTGTGTCAGTTAGGGTGTGGAAAGTCCCCAGGCTCCCCAGCAGGC
AGAAGTATGCAAAGCATGCATCTCAATTAGTCAGCAACCAGGTGTGGAAAGTCCCCAGGCTCCCCAGCAG
GCAGAAGTATGCAAAGCATGCATCTCAATTAGTCAGCAACCATAGTCCCGCCCCTAACTCCGCCCATCCC
GCCCCTAACTCCGCCCAGTTCCGCCCATTCTCCGCCCCATGGCTGACTAATTTTTTTTATTTATGCAGAG
GCCGAGGCCGCCTCGGCCTCTGAGCTATTCCAGAAGTAGTGAGGAGGCTTTTTTGGAGGCCTAGGCTTTT
GCAAAAAGCTGTTAACAGCTTGGCACTGGCCGTCGTTTTACAACGTCGTGACTGGGAAAACCCTGGCGTT
ACCCAACTTAATCGCCTTGCAGCACATCCCCCTTTCGCCAGCTGGCGTAATAGCGAAGAGGCCCGCACCG
ATCGCCCTTCCCAACAGTTGCGCAGCCTGAATGGCGAATGGCGCCTGATGCGGTATTTTCTCCTTACGCA
TCTGTGCGGTATTTCACACCGCATA
[142 nt withheld, positions 1776-1917]
C
[141 nt withheld, positions 1919-2059]
CCTTTGACGTTGGAGTCCACGTTCTTT
[37 nt withheld, positions 2087-2123]
ACCCTATCTCGGGCTATTCTTTTGATTTATAAGGGATTTTGCCGATTTCGGCCTATTGGTTAAAAAATGA
GCTGATTTAACAAAAATTTAACGCGAATTTTAACAAAATATTAACGTTTACAATTTTATGGTGCACTCTC
AGTACAATCTGCTCTGATGCCGCATAGTTAAGCCAGCCCCGACACCCGCCAACACCCGCTGACGCGCCCT
GACGGGCTTGTCTGCTCCCGGCATCCGCTTACAGACAAGCTGTGACCGTCTCCGGGAGCTGCATGTGTCA
GAGGTTTTCACCGTCATCACCGAAACGCGCGAGACGAAAGGGCCTCGTGATACGCCTATTTTTATAGGTT
AATGTCATGATAATAATGGTTTCTTAGACGTCAGGTGGCACTTTTCGGGGAAATGTGCGCGGAACCCCTA
TTTGTTTATTTTTCTAAATACATTCAAATATGTATCCGCTCATGAGACAATAACCCTGATAAATGCTTCA
ATAATATTGAAAAAGGAAGAGTATGAGTATTCAACATTTCCGTGTCGCCCTTATTCCCTTTTTTGCGGCA
TTTTGCCTTCCTGTTTTTGCTCACCCAGAAACGCTGGTGAAAGTAAAAGATGCTGAAGATCAGTTGGGTG
CACGAGTGGGTTACATCGAACTGGATCTCAACAGCGGTAAGATCCTTGAGAGTTTTCGCCCCGAAGAACG
TTTTCCAATGATGAGCACTTTTAAAGTTCTGCTATGTGGCGCGGTATTATCCCGTATTGACGCCGGGCAA
GAGCAACTCGGTCGCCGCATACACTATTCTCAGAATGACTTGGTTGAGTACTCACCAGTCACAGAAAAGC
ATCTTACGGATGGCATGACAGTAAGAGAATTATGCAGTGCTGCCATAACCATGAGTGATAACACTGCGGC
CAACTTACTTCTGACAACGATCGGAGGACCGAAGGAGCTAACCGCTTTTTTGCACAACATGGGGGATCAT
GTAACTCGCCTTGATCGTTGGGAACCGGAGCTGAATGAAGCCATACCAAACGACGAGCGTGACACCACGA
TGCCTGTAGCAATGGCAACAACGTTGCGCAAACTATTAACTGGCGAACTACTTACTCTAGCTTCCCGGCA
ACAATTAATAGACTGGATGGAGGCGGATAAAGTTGCAGGACCACTTCTGCGCTCGGCCCTTCCGGCTGGC
TGGTTTATTGCTGATAAATCTGGAGCCGGTGAGCGTGGGTCTCGCGGTATCATTGCAGCACTGGGGCCAG
ATGGTAAGCCCTCCCGTATCGTAGTTATCTACACGACGGGGAGTCAGGCAACTATGGATGAACGAAATAG
ACAGATCGCTGAGATAGGTGCCTCACTGATTAAGCATTGGTAACTGTCAGACCAAGTTTACTCATATATA
CTTTAGATTGATTTAAAACTTCATTTTTAATTTAAAAGGATCTAGGTGAAGATCCTTTTTGATAATCTCA
TGACCAAAATCCCTTAACGTGAGTTTTCGTTCCACTGAGCGTCAGACCCCGTAGAAAAGATCAAAGGATC
TTCTTGAGATCCTTTTTTTCTGCGCGTAATCTGCTGCTTGCAAACAAAAAAACCACCGCTACCAGCGGTG
GTTTGTTTGCCGGATCAAGAGCTACCAACTCTTTTTCCGAAGGTAACTGGCTTCAGCAGAGCGCAGATAC
CAAATACTGTTCTTCTAGTGTAGCCGTAGTTAGGCCACCACTTCAAGAACTCTGTAGCACCGCCTACATA
CCTCGCTCTGCTAATCCTGTTACCAGTGGCTGCTGCCAGTGGCGATAAGTCGTGTCTTACCGGGTTGGAC
TCAAGACGATAGTTACCGGATAAGGCGCAGCGGTCGGGCTGAACGGGGGGTTCGTGCACACAGCCCAGCT
TGGAGCGAACGACCTACACCGAACTGAGATACCTACAGCGTGAGCTATGAGAAAGCGCCACGCTTCCCGA
AGGGAGAAAGGCGGACAGGTATCCGGTAAGCGGCAGGGTCGGAACAGGAGAGCGCACGAGGGAGCTTCCA
GGGGGAAACGCCTGGTATCTTTATAGTCCTGTCGGGTTTCGCCACCTCTGACTTGAGCGTCGATTTTTGT
GATGCTCGTCAGGGGGGCGGAGCCTATGGAAAAACGCCAGCAACGCGGCCTTTTTACGGTTCCTGGCCTT
TTGCTGGCCTTTTGCTCACATGTTCTTTCCTGCGTTATCCCCTGATTCTGTGGATAACCGTATTACCGCC
TTTGAGTGAGCTGATACCGCTCGCCGCAGCCGAACGACCGAGCGCAGCGAGTCAGTGAGCGAGGAAGCGG
AAGAGCGCCCAATACGCAAACCGCCTCTCCCCGCGCGTTGGCCGATTCATTAATGCAGCTGGCACGACAG
GTTTCCCGACTGGAAAGCGGGCAGTGAGCGCAACGCAATTAATGTGAGTTAGCTCACTCATTAGGCACCC
CAGGCTTTACACTTTATGCTTCCGGCTCGTATGTTGTGTGGAATTGTGAGCGGATAACAATTTCACACAG
GAAACAGCTATGACATGATTACGAATTAATTCGAGCTCGCCCGACATTGATTATTGACTAGTTATTAATA
GTAATCAATTACGGGGTCATTAGTTCATAGCCCATATATGGAGTTCCGCGTTACATAACTTACGGTAAAT
GGCCCGCCTGGCTGACCGCCCAACGACCCCCGCCCATTGACGTCAATAATGACGTATGTTCCCATAGTAA
CGCCAATAGGGACTTTCCATTGACGTCAATGGGTGGAGTATTTACGGTAAACTGCCCACTTGGCAGTACA
TCAAGTGTATCATATGCCAAGTACGCCCCCTATTGACGTCAATGACGGTAAATGGCCCGCCTGGCATTAT
GCCCAGTACATGACCTTATGGGACTTTCCTACTTGGCAGTACATCTACGTATTAGTCATCGCTATTACCA
TGGTGATGCGGTTTTGGCAGTACATCAATGGGCGTGGATAGCGGTTTGACTCACGGGGATTTCCAAGTCT
CCACCCCATTGACGTCAATGGGAGTTTGTTTTGGCACCAAAATCAACGGGACTTTCCAAAATGTCGTAAC
AACTCCGCCCCATTGACGCAAATGGGCGGTAGGCGTGTACGGTGGGAGGTCTATATAAGCAGAGCTCGTT
TAGTGAACCGTCAGATCGCCTGGAGACGCCATCCACGCTGTTTTGACCTCCATAGAAGACACCGGGACCG
ATCCAGCCTCCGCGGCCGGGAACGGTGCATTGGAACGCGGATTCCCCGTGCCAAGAGTGACGTAAGTACC
GCCTATAGAGTCTATAGGCCCACCCCCTTGGCTTCGTTAGAACGCGGCTACAATTAATACATAACCTTAT
GTATCATACACATACGATTTAGGTGACACTATAGAATAACATCCACTTTGCCTTTCTCTCCACAGGTGTC
CACTCCCAGGTCCAACTGCACCTCGGTTCTATCGATTGAATTCACCATGGCCCAGGAGGTCGACACAGCA
CAGGGAGCAGAGATGAGACGGGGCGCCGGGGCCGCCAGAGGACGGGCCTCCTGGTGTTGGGCACTCGCCC
TCCTGTGGCTGGCTGTCGTGCCTGGGTGGAGCAGAGTTTCAGGCATCCCATCTCGCCGACACTGGCCAGT
TCCTTATA
Features (pLannotate 1.2.2; 20 found; start..end, strand, type, name):
    985..1119    +  polyA_signal   SV40 poly(A) signal: SV40 polyadenylation signal
   1188..1545    +  promoter       SV40 promoter: SV40 enhancer and early promoter
   1564..1718    +  CDS            lacZα (fragment): LacZα fragment of β-galactosidase; lacZ fragment
   1724..1775    -  misc_feature   bom (fragment): basis of mobility region from pBR322
   1794..2174    +  rep_origin     M13 ori (sequence partly withheld): M13 bacteriophage origin of replication; arrow indicates direction of (+) strand synthesis
   2250..2299    -  misc_feature   bom (fragment): basis of mobility region from pBR322
   2401..2436    -  CDS            rop (fragment): Rop protein, which maintains plasmids at low copy number; rop
   2531..2635    +  promoter       AmpR promoter: bla
   2636..3496    +  CDS            AmpR: β-lactamase; bla; confers resistance to ampicillin, carbenicillin, and related antibiotics
   3667..4255    +  rep_origin     ori: high-copy-number ColE1/pMB1/pBR322/pUC origin of replication
   4438..4530    +  CDS            lacI (fragment): lac repressor; lacI; The lac repressor binds to the lac operator to inhibit transcription in E. coli. This inhibition can be relieved by adding lactose or isopropyl-β-D-thiogalactopyranoside (IPTG).
   4543..4564    +  protein_bind   CAP binding site: CAP binding activates transcription in the presence of cAMP. E. coli catabolite activator protein
   4579..4609    +  promoter       lac promoter: promoter for the E. coli lac operon
   4617..4633    +  protein_bind   lac operator: The lac repressor binds to the lac operator to inhibit transcription in E. coli. This inhibition can be relieved by adding lactose or isopropyl-β-D-thiogalactopyranoside (IPTG). lac repressor encoded by lacI
   4686..5065    +  enhancer       CMV enhancer: human cytomegalovirus immediate early enhancer
   5066..5269    +  promoter       CMV promoter: human cytomegalovirus (CMV) immediate early promoter
   5405..5448    +  intron         CMV intron (fragment): modified intron A from human cytomegalovirus
   5500..5518    +  promoter       SP6 promoter: promoter for bacteriophage SP6 RNA polymerase
   5522..5559    +  CDS            IgH signal sequence (fragment): signal sequence from the mouse immunoglobulin heavy chain variable region
   5600..902     +  CDS            CLN5 (across the origin): CLN5_HUMAN - Experimental evidence at protein level: Swiss-Prot protein existence level 1. Plays a role in influencing the retrograde trafficking of lysosomal sorting receptors SORT1 and IGF2R from the endosomes to the trans-Golgi network by controlling the recruitment of retromer complex to the endosomal membrane. Regulates the localization and activation of RAB7A which is required to recruit the retromer complex to the endosomal membrane (PubMed:22431521). From Homo sapiens (Human).
