>Addgene plasmid #204834 | pRK5 BMPS C231S-6xHis Sequencing Result | analyzer sequence | sequence record 454612
CTCCCAGGTCCAACTGCACCTCGGTTCTATCGATTGAATTCACCATGGCCCAAGAAGTGGATACGGCACA
GGGGGCCGAGATGCGCCGCGGCGCCGGGGCTGCAAGGGGGAGAGCCTCTTGGTGTTGGGCCCTGGCACTT
TTGTGGCTCGCTGTCGTCCCAGGTTGGTCACGGGTAAGTGGGATACCCAGTCGTCGTCACTGGCCAGTGC
CGTACAAAAGGTTTGACTTCAGACCTAAGCCTGATCCTTACTGTCAAGCAAAGTACACCTTTTGTCCTAC
CGGTTCTCCAATCCCTGTAATGGAAGGCGACGACGACATCGAGGTATTCCGCCTGCAGGCTCCTGTGTGG
GAATTCAAGTATGGAGATCTCCTTGGCCACTTAAAAATCATGCACGACGCGATCGGGTTCCGTTCCACCC
TGACAGGGAAGAACTATACAATGGAATGGTATGAGTTATTCCAGCTCGGTAACTGTACTTTCCCGCACCT
TAGGCCCGAAATGGATGCCCCGTTTTGGTGCAATCAAGGGGCAGCCTGTTTTTTCGAGGGTATTGACGAT
GTCCATTGGAAGGAGAACGGCACTCTGGTGCAAGTCGCTACAATTTCCGGGAATATGTTCAATCAAATGG
CTAAATGGGTGAAACAAGATAACGAAACAGGCATCTACTATGAAACCTGGAACGTGAAAGCATCACCTGA
AAAAGGCGCCGAAACCTGGTTCGATTCATATGATAGTTCCAAGTTTGTGCTTAGAACCTTCAACAAGCTT
GCCGAATTTGGCGCTGAGTTCAAAAACATAGAGACTAATTATACCAGAATCTTCCTGTACTCCGGCGAGC
CTACATATCTCGGCAACGAAACATCCGTATTCGGGCCAACTGGAAATAAAACCCTGGGTCTGGCGATCAA
AAGATTCTATTATCCGTTCAAGCCGCATTTGCCCACCAAAGAGTTTCTCTTAAGCCTTCTGCAAATCTTC
GATGCCGTAATTGTTCACAAGCAGTTTTATCTCTTTTATAATTTTGAATATTGGTTCCTGCCCATGAAGT
TCCCCTTCATTAAAATCACGTACGAGGAAATTCCATTGCCAATCCGGAACAAGACTTTGTCCGGCCTCGG
AGGCGGAGGCTCCCACCACCATCACCATCACTAGGCGGCCGCTAAGTAAGTAAGGATCCCCAGCTTGGCC
GCCATGGCCCAACTTGTTTATTGCAGCTTATAATGGTTACAAATAAAGCAATAGCATCACAAATTTCACA
AATAAAGCATTTTTTTCACTGCATTCTAGTTGTGGTTTGTCCAAACTCATCAATGTATCTTATCATGTCT
GGATCGGGAATTAATTCGGCGCAGCACCATGGCCTGAAATAACCTCTGAAAGAGGAACTTGGTTAGGTAC
CTTCTGAGGCGGAAAGAACCAGCTGTGGAATGTGTGTCAGTTAGGGTGTGGAAAGTCCCCAGGCTCCCCA
GCAGGCAGAAGTATGCAAAGCATGCATCTCAATTAGTCAGCAACCAGGTGTGGAAAGTCCCCAGGCTCCC
CAGCAGGCAGAAGTATGCAAAGCATGCATCTCAATTAGTCAGCAACCATAGTCCCGCCCCTAACTCCGCC
CATCCCGCCCCTAACTCCGCCCAGTTCCGCCCATTCTCCGCCCCATGGCTGACTAATTTTTTTTATTTAT
GCAGAGGCCGAGGCCGCCTCGGCCTCTGAGCTATTCCAGAAGTAGTGAGGAGGCTTTTTTGGAGGCCTAG
GCTTTTGCAAAAAGCTGTTAACAGCTTGGCACTGGCCGTCGTTTTACAACGTCGTGACTGGGAAAACCCT
GGCGTTACCCAACTTAATCGCCTTGCAGCACATCCCCCTTTCGCCAGCTGGCGTAATAGCGAAGAGGCCC
GCACCGATCGCCCTTCCCAACAGTTGCGCAGCCTGAATGGCGAATGGCGCCTGATGCGGTATTTTCTCCT
TACGCATCTGTGCGGTATTTCACACCGCATA
[142 nt withheld, positions 1992-2133]
C
[141 nt withheld, positions 2135-2275]
CCTTTGACGTTGGAGTCCACGTTCTTT
[37 nt withheld, positions 2303-2339]
ACCCTATCTCGGGCTATTCTTTTGATTTATAAGGGATTTTGCCGATTTCGGCCTATTGGTTAAAAAATGA
GCTGATTTAACAAAAATTTAACGCGAATTTTAACAAAATATTAACGTTTACAATTTTATGGTGCACTCTC
AGTACAATCTGCTCTGATGCCGCATAGTTAAGCCAGCCCCGACACCCGCCAACACCCGCTGACGCGCCCT
GACGGGCTTGTCTGCTCCCGGCATCCGCTTACAGACAAGCTGTGACCGTCTCCGGGAGCTGCATGTGTCA
GAGGTTTTCACCGTCATCACCGAAACGCGCGAGACGAAAGGGCCTCGTGATACGCCTATTTTTATAGGTT
AATGTCATGATAATAATGGTTTCTTAGACGTCAGGTGGCACTTTTCGGGGAAATGTGCGCGGAACCCCTA
TTTGTTTATTTTTCTAAATACATTCAAATATGTATCCGCTCATGAGACAATAACCCTGATAAATGCTTCA
ATAATATTGAAAAAGGAAGAGTATGAGTATTCAACATTTCCGTGTCGCCCTTATTCCCTTTTTTGCGGCA
TTTTGCCTTCCTGTTTTTGCTCACCCAGAAACGCTGGTGAAAGTAAAAGATGCTGAAGATCAGTTGGGTG
CACGAGTGGGTTACATCGAACTGGATCTCAACAGCGGTAAGATCCTTGAGAGTTTTCGCCCCGAAGAACG
TTTTCCAATGATGAGCACTTTTAAAGTTCTGCTATGTGGCGCGGTATTATCCCGTATTGACGCCGGGCAA
GAGCAACTCGGTCGCCGCATACACTATTCTCAGAATGACTTGGTTGAGTACTCACCAGTCACAGAAAAGC
ATCTTACGGATGGCATGACAGTAAGAGAATTATGCAGTGCTGCCATAACCATGAGTGATAACACTGCGGC
CAACTTACTTCTGACAACGATCGGAGGACCGAAGGAGCTAACCGCTTTTTTGCACAACATGGGGGATCAT
GTAACTCGCCTTGATCGTTGGGAACCGGAGCTGAATGAAGCCATACCAAACGACGAGCGTGACACCACGA
TGCCTGTAGCAATGGCAACAACGTTGCGCAAACTATTAACTGGCGAACTACTTACTCTAGCTTCCCGGCA
ACAATTAATAGACTGGATGGAGGCGGATAAAGTTGCAGGACCACTTCTGCGCTCGGCCCTTCCGGCTGGC
TGGTTTATTGCTGATAAATCTGGAGCCGGTGAGCGTGGGTCTCGCGGTATCATTGCAGCACTGGGGCCAG
ATGGTAAGCCCTCCCGTATCGTAGTTATCTACACGACGGGGAGTCAGGCAACTATGGATGAACGAAATAG
ACAGATCGCTGAGATAGGTGCCTCACTGATTAAGCATTGGTAACTGTCAGACCAAGTTTACTCATATATA
CTTTAGATTGATTTAAAACTTCATTTTTAATTTAAAAGGATCTAGGTGAAGATCCTTTTTGATAATCTCA
TGACCAAAATCCCTTAACGTGAGTTTTCGTTCCACTGAGCGTCAGACCCCGTAGAAAAGATCAAAGGATC
TTCTTGAGATCCTTTTTTTCTGCGCGTAATCTGCTGCTTGCAAACAAAAAAACCACCGCTACCAGCGGTG
GTTTGTTTGCCGGATCAAGAGCTACCAACTCTTTTTCCGAAGGTAACTGGCTTCAGCAGAGCGCAGATAC
CAAATACTGTTCTTCTAGTGTAGCCGTAGTTAGGCCACCACTTCAAGAACTCTGTAGCACCGCCTACATA
CCTCGCTCTGCTAATCCTGTTACCAGTGGCTGCTGCCAGTGGCGATAAGTCGTGTCTTACCGGGTTGGAC
TCAAGACGATAGTTACCGGATAAGGCGCAGCGGTCGGGCTGAACGGGGGGTTCGTGCACACAGCCCAGCT
TGGAGCGAACGACCTACACCGAACTGAGATACCTACAGCGTGAGCTATGAGAAAGCGCCACGCTTCCCGA
AGGGAGAAAGGCGGACAGGTATCCGGTAAGCGGCAGGGTCGGAACAGGAGAGCGCACGAGGGAGCTTCCA
GGGGGAAACGCCTGGTATCTTTATAGTCCTGTCGGGTTTCGCCACCTCTGACTTGAGCGTCGATTTTTGT
GATGCTCGTCAGGGGGGCGGAGCCTATGGAAAAACGCCAGCAACGCGGCCTTTTTACGGTTCCTGGCCTT
TTGCTGGCCTTTTGCTCACATGTTCTTTCCTGCGTTATCCCCTGATTCTGTGGATAACCGTATTACCGCC
TTTGAGTGAGCTGATACCGCTCGCCGCAGCCGAACGACCGAGCGCAGCGAGTCAGTGAGCGAGGAAGCGG
AAGAGCGCCCAATACGCAAACCGCCTCTCCCCGCGCGTTGGCCGATTCATTAATGCAGCTGGCACGACAG
GTTTCCCGACTGGAAAGCGGGCAGTGAGCGCAACGCAATTAATGTGAGTTAGCTCACTCATTAGGCACCC
CAGGCTTTACACTTTATGCTTCCGGCTCGTATGTTGTGTGGAATTGTGAGCGGATAACAATTTCACACAG
GAAACAGCTATGACATGATTACGAATTAATTCGAGCTCGCCCGACATTGATTATTGACTAGTTATTAATA
GTAATCAATTACGGGGTCATTAGTTCATAGCCCATATATGGAGTTCCGCGTTACATAACTTACGGTAAAT
GGCCCGCCTGGCTGACCGCCCAACGACCCCCGCCCATTGACGTCAATAATGACGTATGTTCCCATAGTAA
CGCCAATAGGGACTTTCCATTGACGTCAATGGGTGGAGTATTTACGGTAAACTGCCCACTTGGCAGTACA
TCAAGTGTATCATATGCCAAGTACGCCCCCTATTGACGTCAATGACGGTAAATGGCCCGCCTGGCATTAT
GCCCAGTACATGACCTTATGGGACTTTCCTACTTGGCAGTACATCTACGTATTAGTCATCGCTATTACCA
TGGTGATGCGGTTTTGGCAGTACATCAATGGGCGTGGATAGCGGTTTGACTCACGGGGATTTCCAAGTCT
CCACCCCATTGACGTCAATGGGAGTTTGTTTTGGCACCAAAATCAACGGGACTTTCCAAAATGTCGTAAC
AACTCCGCCCCATTGACGCAAATGGGCGGTAGGCGTGTACGGTGGGAGGTCTATATAAGCAGAGCTCGTT
TAGTGAACCGTCAGATCGCCTGGAGACGCCATCCACGCTGTTTTGACCTCCATAGAAGACACCGGGACCG
ATCCAGCCTCCGCGGCCGGGAACGGTGCATTGGAACGCGGATTCCCCGTGCCAAGAGTGACGTAAGTACC
GCCTATAGAGTCTATAGGCCCACCCCCTTGGCTTCGTTAGAACGCGGCTACAATTAATACATAACCTTAT
GTATCATACACATACGATTTAGGTGACACTATAGAATAACATCCACTTTGCCTTTCTCTCCACAGGTGTC
CA
Features (pLannotate 1.2.2; 20 found; start..end, strand, type, name):
     45..1118    +  CDS            CLN5: CLN5_HUMAN - Experimental evidence at protein level: Swiss-Prot protein existence level 1. Plays a role in influencing the retrograde trafficking of lysosomal sorting receptors SORT1 and IGF2R from the endosomes to the trans-Golgi network by controlling the recruitment of retromer complex to the endosomal membrane. Regulates the localization and activation of RAB7A which is required to recruit the retromer complex to the endosomal membrane (PubMed:22431521). From Homo sapiens (Human).
   1201..1335    +  polyA_signal   SV40 poly(A) signal: SV40 polyadenylation signal
   1404..1761    +  promoter       SV40 promoter: SV40 enhancer and early promoter
   1780..1934    +  CDS            lacZα (fragment): LacZα fragment of β-galactosidase; lacZ fragment
   1940..1991    -  misc_feature   bom (fragment): basis of mobility region from pBR322
   2010..2390    +  rep_origin     M13 ori (sequence partly withheld): M13 bacteriophage origin of replication; arrow indicates direction of (+) strand synthesis
   2466..2515    -  misc_feature   bom (fragment): basis of mobility region from pBR322
   2617..2652    -  CDS            rop (fragment): Rop protein, which maintains plasmids at low copy number; rop
   2747..2851    +  promoter       AmpR promoter: bla
   2852..3712    +  CDS            AmpR: β-lactamase; bla; confers resistance to ampicillin, carbenicillin, and related antibiotics
   3883..4471    +  rep_origin     ori: high-copy-number ColE1/pMB1/pBR322/pUC origin of replication
   4654..4746    +  CDS            lacI (fragment): lac repressor; lacI; The lac repressor binds to the lac operator to inhibit transcription in E. coli. This inhibition can be relieved by adding lactose or isopropyl-β-D-thiogalactopyranoside (IPTG).
   4759..4780    +  protein_bind   CAP binding site: CAP binding activates transcription in the presence of cAMP. E. coli catabolite activator protein
   4795..4825    +  promoter       lac promoter: promoter for the E. coli lac operon
   4833..4849    +  protein_bind   lac operator: The lac repressor binds to the lac operator to inhibit transcription in E. coli. This inhibition can be relieved by adding lactose or isopropyl-β-D-thiogalactopyranoside (IPTG). lac repressor encoded by lacI
   4902..5281    +  enhancer       CMV enhancer: human cytomegalovirus immediate early enhancer
   5282..5485    +  promoter       CMV promoter: human cytomegalovirus (CMV) immediate early promoter
   5621..5664    +  intron         CMV intron (fragment): modified intron A from human cytomegalovirus
   5716..5734    +  promoter       SP6 promoter: promoter for bacteriophage SP6 RNA polymerase
   5738..4       +  CDS            IgH signal sequence (fragment) (across the origin): signal sequence from the mouse immunoglobulin heavy chain variable region
