[The description below was written by a language model from this plasmid's Addgene catalogue record and pLannotate feature annotations shown in this document.]
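Description:
pRK5 BMPS C231S-6xHis is a mammalian expression plasmid built on the pRK5 backbone for producing a recombinant point mutant of human CLN5, the lysosomal protein that the associated study identifies as the bis(monoacylglycero)phosphate synthase (BMPS). It is propagated in E. coli as a high-copy plasmid through a ColE1/pUC-type origin and selected with ampicillin via the bla gene. An M13 phage origin is also present, along with remnants of lacZα, lacI, rop and bom sequences and a lac promoter/operator that are leftovers of the vector's construction. The catalogue gives an approximate total size of 6 kb, while the two sequenced records, which show the same circular molecule starting at different positions, are each 5,771 nt.

The expression cassette consists of the human cytomegalovirus immediate early enhancer and promoter followed by a fragment of CMV intron A and an SP6 promoter, which could support in vitro transcription. A short annotated fragment of a mouse immunoglobulin heavy chain signal sequence lies just upstream of the CLN5 coding region. The record does not state whether it is fused in frame or replaces the native signal peptide. The CLN5 insert, cloned between retained EcoRI and NotI sites, carries the C231S substitution and a C-terminal 6xHis tag according to the catalogue, although neither is annotated separately in the feature tables. Transcripts terminate at an SV40 polyadenylation signal, and an SV40 enhancer/early promoter lies downstream. No mammalian selection marker is annotated, so the plasmid suits transient transfection. The His tag allows affinity purification and detection of the mutant protein, presumably for comparison with wild-type BMPS, though the record does not state the functional consequence of the mutation.
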