Addgene plasmid #204834: pRK5 BMPS C231S-6xHis
Purpose: Mammalian expression of recombinant BMPS C231S
Depositing lab: Monther Abu-Remaileh. Depositing organization: Stanford University. Publication: The Batten disease gene product CLN5 is the lysosomal bis(monoacylglycero)phosphate synthase. Medoh UN, Hims A, Chen JY, Ghoochani A, Nyame K, Dong W, Abu-Remaileh M. Science. 2023 Sep 15;381(6663):1182-1189. doi: 10.1126/science.adg9288. PubMed 37708259.
Backbone
  Vector backbone: pRK5
  Backbone size w/o insert (bp): 4800
  Total vector size (bp): 6000
  Vector type: Mammalian Expression
Growth in bacteria
  Bacterial resistance: Ampicillin, 100 μg/mL
  Growth temperature: 37°C
  Growth strain: DH5alpha
  Copy number: High Copy
Gene/Insert
  Gene/Insert name: CLN5 (alt name: BMPS)
  Species: H. sapiens (human)
  Insert size (bp): 1200
  Mutation: C231S
  Entrez Gene: CLN5
  Promoter: CMV
  Tag / fusion protein: 6xHis (C terminal on insert)
  Cloning method: Restriction Enzyme; 5′ cloning site EcoR1 (not destroyed); 3′ cloning site Not1 (not destroyed)
  Sequencing primers: 5′ TCCCAGGTCCAACTGCACCTCGG
Terms and licenses: Academic/Nonprofit Terms; Industry Terms: Not Available to Industry
How to cite: pRK5 BMPS C231S-6xHis was a gift from Monther Abu-Remaileh (Addgene plasmid # 204834 ; http://n2t.net/addgene:204834 ; RRID:Addgene_204834)
