>Addgene plasmid #204834 | pRK5 BMPS C231S-6xHis | analyzer sequence | sequence record 398188
TCCCAGGTCCAACTGCACCTCGGTTCTATCGATTGAATTCACCATGGCCCAGGAGGTCGACACAGCACAG
GGAGCAGAGATGAGACGGGGCGCCGGGGCCGCCAGAGGACGGGCCTCCTGGTGTTGGGCACTCGCCCTCC
TGTGGCTGGCTGTCGTGCCTGGGTGGAGCAGAGTTTCAGGCATCCCATCTCGCCGACACTGGCCAGTTCC
TTATAAGAGATTTGACTTCAGACCAAAGCCCGACCCGTATTGCCAGGCCAAGTACACATTTTGCCCTACT
GGGTCACCCATACCCGTCATGGAGGGAGACGATGACATCGAAGTGTTTAGATTGCAAGCCCCCGTGTGGG
AGTTCAAGTACGGTGACCTGCTTGGCCATCTGAAAATCATGCATGACGCAATAGGTTTCCGGTCTACCCT
CACAGGAAAGAATTACACCATGGAGTGGTATGAACTCTTCCAGCTGGGCAATTGCACATTCCCACATCTG
AGACCTGAGATGGATGCACCATTCTGGTGTAACCAGGGCGCTGCCTGCTTCTTCGAAGGGATCGACGACG
TGCATTGGAAAGAGAATGGCACCCTGGTACAGGTCGCGACAATTAGCGGCAATATGTTTAACCAGATGGC
CAAATGGGTGAAGCAGGACAACGAGACAGGCATATACTACGAAACATGGAACGTGAAGGCATCACCTGAG
AAGGGCGCTGAAACTTGGTTCGACAGTTATGATAGTAGCAAATTTGTCCTGAGAACTTTTAATAAGCTGG
CAGAGTTCGGAGCCGAATTCAAAAATATTGAAACCAATTACACCAGGATCTTTCTTTATTCCGGCGAGCC
CACTTACCTGGGCAACGAAACCTCAGTGTTCGGTCCTACCGGGAATAAGACGCTCGGTTTGGCCATCAAA
CGCTTCTACTACCCTTTCAAGCCACATTTGCCCACCAAGGAGTTCCTCCTGAGTCTCCTGCAGATTTTTG
ATGCTGTGATCGTCCATAAGCAGTTTTACTTGTTTTACAATTTCGAATATTGGTTCCTCCCCATGAAATT
CCCTTTCATCAAGATCACATACGAGGAGATCCCCCTCCCCATTAGGAACAAGACTCTGTCAGGCCTCGGG
GGCGGCGGAAGCCACCATCACCACCATCACTAAGCGGCCGCTAAGTAAGTAAGGATCCCCAGCTTGGCCG
CCA
